>Addgene plasmid #181706 | pAG416-GAL-RNQ1 | addgene full sequence | sequence record 430947 | Addgene NGS Result
GACGAAAGGGCCTCGTGATACGCCTATTTTTATAGGTTAATGTCATGATAATAATGGTTTCTTAGACGGA
TCGCTTGCCTGTAACTTACACGCGCCTCGTATCTTTTAATGATGGAATAATTTGGGAATTTACTCTGTGT
TTATTTATTTTTATGTTTTGTATTTGGATTTTAGAAAGTAAATAAAGAAGGTAGAAGAGTTACGGAATGA
AGAAAAAAAAATAAACAAAGGTTTAAAAAATTTCAACAAAAAGCGTACTTTACATATATATTTATTAGAC
AAGAAAAGCAGATTAAATAGATATACATTCGATTAACGATAAGTAAAATGTAAAATCACAGGATTTTCGT
GTGTGGTCTTCTACACAGACAAGATGAAACAATTCGGCATTAATACCTGAGAGCAGGAAGAGCAAGATAA
AAGGTAGTATTTGTTGGCGATCCCCCTAGAGTCTTTTACATCTTCGGAAAACAAAAACTATTTTTTCTTT
AATTTCTTTTTTTACTTTCTATTTTTAATTTATATATTTATATTAAAAAATTTAAATTATAATTATTTTT
ATAGCACGTGATGAAAAGGACCCAGGTGGCACTTTTCGGGGAAATGTGCGCGGAACCCCTATTTGTTTAT
TTTTCTAAATACATTCAAATATGTATCCGCTCATGAGACAATAACCCTGATAAATGCTTCAATAATATTG
AAAAAGGAAGAGTATGAGTATTCAACATTTCCGTGTCGCCCTTATTCCCTTTTTTGCGGCATTTTGCCTT
CCTGTTTTTGCTCACCCAGAAACGCTGGTGAAAGTAAAAGATGCTGAAGATCAGTTGGGTGCACGAGTGG
GTTACATCGAACTGGATCTCAACAGCGGTAAGATCCTTGAGAGTTTTCGCCCCGAAGAACGTTTTCCAAT
GATGAGCACTTTTAAAGTTCTGCTATGTGGCGCGGTATTATCCCGTATTGACGCCGGGCAAGAGCAACTC
GGTCGCCGCATACACTATTCTCAGAATGACTTGGTTGAGTACTCACCAGTCACAGAAAAGCATCTTACGG
ATGGCATGACAGTAAGAGAATTATGCAGTGCTGCCATAACCATGAGTGATAACACTGCGGCCAACTTACT
TCTGACAACGATCGGAGGACCGAAGGAGCTAACCGCTTTTTTGCACAACATGGGGGATCATGTAACTCGC
CTTGATCGTTGGGAACCGGAGCTGAATGAAGCCATACCAAACGACGAGCGTGACACCACGATGCCTGTAG
CAATGGCAACAACGTTGCGCAAACTATTAACTGGCGAACTACTTACTCTAGCTTCCCGGCAACAATTAAT
AGACTGGATGGAGGCGGATAAAGTTGCAGGACCACTTCTGCGCTCGGCCCTTCCGGCTGGCTGGTTTATT
GCTGATAAATCTGGAGCCGGTGAGCGTGGGTCTCGCGGTATCATTGCAGCACTGGGGCCAGATGGTAAGC
CCTCCCGTATCGTAGTTATCTACACGACGGGGAGTCAGGCAACTATGGATGAACGAAATAGACAGATCGC
TGAGATAGGTGCCTCACTGATTAAGCATTGGTAACTGTCAGACCAAGTTTACTCATATATACTTTAGATT
GATTTAAAACTTCATTTTTAATTTAAAAGGATCTAGGTGAAGATCCTTTTTGATAATCTCATGACCAAAA
TCCCTTAACGTGAGTTTTCGTTCCACTGAGCGTCAGACCCCGTAGAAAAGATCAAAGGATCTTCTTGAGA
TCCTTTTTTTCTGCGCGTAATCTGCTGCTTGCAAACAAAAAAACCACCGCTACCAGCGGTGGTTTGTTTG
CCGGATCAAGAGCTACCAACTCTTTTTCCGAAGGTAACTGGCTTCAGCAGAGCGCAGATACCAAATACTG
TTCTTCTAGTGTAGCCGTAGTTAGGCCACCACTTCAAGAACTCTGTAGCACCGCCTACATACCTCGCTCT
GCTAATCCTGTTACCAGTGGCTGCTGCCAGTGGCGATAAGTCGTGTCTTACCGGGTTGGACTCAAGACGA
TAGTTACCGGATAAGGCGCAGCGGTCGGGCTGAACGGGGGGTTCGTGCACACAGCCCAGCTTGGAGCGAA
CGACCTACACCGAACTGAGATACCTACAGCGTGAGCTATGAGAAAGCGCCACGCTTCCCGAAGGGAGAAA
GGCGGACAGGTATCCGGTAAGCGGCAGGGTCGGAACAGGAGAGCGCACGAGGGAGCTTCCAGGGGGAAAC
GCCTGGTATCTTTATAGTCCTGTCGGGTTTCGCCACCTCTGACTTGAGCGTCGATTTTTGTGATGCTCGT
CAGGGGGGCGGAGCCTATGGAAAAACGCCAGCAACGCGGCCTTTTTACGGTTCCTGGCCTTTTGCTGGCC
TTTTGCTCACATGTTCTTTCCTGCGTTATCCCCTGATTCTGTGGATAACCGTATTACCGCCTTTGAGTGA
GCTGATACCGCTCGCCGCAGCCGAACGACCGAGCGCAGCGAGTCAGTGAGCGAGGAAGCGGAAGAGCGCC
CAATACGCAAACCGCCTCTCCCCGCGCGTTGGCCGATTCATTAATGCAGCTGGCACGACAGGTTTCCCGA
CTGGAAAGCGGGCAGTGAGCGCAACGCAATTAATGTGAGTTAGCTCACTCATTAGGCACCCCAGGCTTTA
CACTTTATGCTTCCGGCTCGTATGTTGTGTGGAATTGTGAGCGGATAACAATTTCACACAGGAAACAGCT
ATGACCATGATTACGCCAAGCGCGCAATTAACCCTCACTAAAGGGAACAAAAGCTGGAGCTCTAGTACGG
ATTAGAAGCCGCCGAGCGGGTGACAGCCCTCCGAAGGAAGACTCTCCTCCGTGCGTCCTCGTCTTCACCG
GTCGCGTTCCTGAAACGCAGATGTGCCTCGCGCCGCACTGCTCCGAACAATAAAGATTCTACAATACTAG
CTTTTATGGTTATGAAGAGGAAAAATTGGCAGTAACCTGGCCCCACAAACCTTCAAATGAACGAATCAAA
TTAACAACCATAGGATGATAATGCGATTAGTTTTTTAGCCTTATTTCTGGGGTAATTAATCAGCGAAGCG
ATGATTTTTGATCTATTAACAGATATATAAATGCAAAAACTGCATAACCACTTTAACTAATACTTTCAAC
ATTTTCGGTTTGTATTACTTCTTATTCAAATGTAATAAAAGTATCAACAAAAAATTGTTAATATACCTCT
ATACTTTAACGTCAAGGAGAAAAAACCCCGGATTCTAGAACTAGTGGATCCCCCATCACAAGTTTGTACA
AAAAAGCAGGCTACAAAATGGATACGGATAAGTTAATCTCAGAGGCTGAGTCTCATTTTTCTCAAGGAAA
CCATGCAGAAGCTGTTGCGAAGTTGACATCCGCAGCTCAGTCGAACCCCAATGACGAGCAAATGTCAACT
ATTGAATCATTAATTCAAAAAATCGCAGGATACGTCATGGACAACCGTAGTGGTGGTAGTGACGCCTCGC
AAGATCGTGCTGCTGGTGGTGGTTCATCTTTTATGAACACTTTAATGGCAGACTCTAAGGGTTCTTCCCA
AACGCAACTAGGAAAACTAGCTTTGTTAGCCACAGTGATGACACACTCATCAAATAAAGGTTCTTCTAAC
AGAGGGTTTGACGTAGGGACTGTCATGTCAATGCTAAGTGGTTCTGGCGGCGGGAGCCAAAGTATGGGTG
CTTCCGGCCTGGCTGCCTTGGCTTCTCAATTCTTTAAGTCAGGTAACAATTCCCAAGGTCAGGGACAAGG
TCAAGGTCAAGGTCAAGGTCAAGGACAAGGTCAAGGTCAAGGTTCTTTTACTGCTTTGGCGTCTTTGGCT
TCATCTTTCATGAATTCCAACAACAATAATCAGCAAGGTCAAAATCAAAGCTCCGGTGGTTCCTCCTTTG
GAGCACTGGCTTCTATGGCAAGCTCTTTTATGCATTCCAATAATAATCAGAACTCCAACAATAGTCAACA
GGGCTATAACCAATCCTATCAAAACGGTAACCAAAATAGTCAAGGTTACAATAATCAACAGTACCAAGGT
GGCAACGGTGGTTACCAACAACAACAGGGACAATCTGGTGGTGCTTTTTCCTCATTGGCCTCCATGGCTC
AATCTTACTTAGGTGGTGGACAAACTCAATCCAACCAACAGCAATACAATCAACAAGGCCAAAACAACCA
GCAGCAATACCAGCAACAAGGCCAAAACTATCAGCATCAACAACAGGGTCAGCAGCAGCAACAAGGCCAC
TCCAGTTCATTCTCAGCTTTGGCTTCCATGGCAAGTTCCTACCTGGGCAATAACTCCAATTCAAATTCGA
GTTATGGGGGCCAGCAACAGGCTAATGAGTATGGTAGACCGCAACAGAATGGTCAACAGCAATCCAATGA
GTACGGAAGACCGCAATACGGCGGAAACCAGAACTCCAATGGACAGCACGAATCCTTCAATTTTTCTGGC
AACTTTTCTCAACAGAACAATAACGGCAACCAGAACCGCTACTGAAACCCAGCTTTCTTGTACAAAGTGG
TGATGGGCTGCAGGAATTCGATATCAAGCTTATCGATACCGTCGACCTCGAGTCATGTAATTAGTTATGT
CACGCTTACATTCACGCCCTCCCCCCACATCCGCTCTAACCGAAAAGGAAGGAGTTAGACAACCTGAAGT
CTAGGTCCCTATTTATTTTTTTATAGTTATGTTAGTATTAAGAACGTTATTTATATTTCAAATTTTTCTT
TTTTTTCTGTACAGACGCGTGTACGCATGTAACATTATACTGAAAACCTTGCTTGAGAAGGTTTTGGGAC
GCTCGAAGGCTTTAATTTGCGGCCGGTACCCAATTCGCCCTATAGTGAGTCGTATTACGCGCGCTCACTG
GCCGTCGTTTTACAACGTCGTGACTGGGAAAACCCTGGCGTTACCCAACTTAATCGCCTTGCAGCACATC
CCCCTTTCGCCAGCTGGCGTAATAGCGAAGAGGCCCGCACCGATCGCCCTTCCCAACAGTTGCGCAGCCT
GAATGGCGAATGG
[124 nt withheld, positions 5054-5177]
C
[91 nt withheld, positions 5179-5269]
A
[49 nt withheld, positions 5271-5319]
CCTTTGACGTTGGAGTCCACGTTCTTT
[37 nt withheld, positions 5347-5383]
ACCCTATCTCGGTCTATTCTTTTGATTTATAAGGGATTTTGCCGATTTCGGCCTATTGGTTAAAAAATGA
GCTGATTTAACAAAAATTTAACGCGAATTTTAACAAAATATTAACGCTTACAATTTCCTGATGCGGTATT
TTCTCCTTACGCATCTGTGCGGTATTTCACACCGCATAGGGTAATAACTGATATAATTAAATTGAAGCTC
TAATTTGTGAGTTTAGTATACATGCATTTACTTATAATACAGTTTTTTAGTTTTGCTGGCCGCATCTTCT
CAAATATGCTTCCCAGCCTGCTTTTCTGTAACGTTCACCCTCTACCTTAGCATCCCTTCCCTTTGCAAAT
AGTCCTCTTCCAACAATAATAATGTCAGATCCTGTAGAGACCACATCATCCACGGTTCTATACTGTTGAC
CCAATGCGTCTCCCTTGTCATCTAAACCCACACCGGGTGTCATAATCAACCAATCGTAACCTTCATCTCT
TCCACCCATGTCTCTTTGAGCAATAAAGCCGATAACAAAATCTTTGTCGCTCTTCGCAATGTCAACAGTA
CCCTTAGTATATTCTCCAGTAGATAGGGAGCCCTTGCATGACAATTCTGCTAACATCAAAAGGCCTCTAG
GTTCCTTTGTTACTTCTTCTGCCGCCTGCTTCAAACCGCTAACAATACCTGGGCCCACCACACCGTGTGC
ATTCGTAATGTCTGCCCATTCTGCTATTCTGTATACACCCGCAGAGTACTGCAATTTGACTGTATTACCA
ATGTCAGCAAATTTTCTGTCTTCGAAGAGTAAAAAATTGTACTTGGCGGATAATGCCTTTAGCGGCTTAA
CTGTGCCCTCCATGGAAAAATCAGTCAAGATATCCACATGTGTTTTTAGTAAACAAATTTTGGGACCTAA
TGCTTCAACTAACTCCAGTAATTCCTTGGTGGTACGAACATCCAATGAAGCACACAAGTTTGTTTGCTTT
TCGTGCATGATATTAAATAGCTTGGCAGCAACAGGACTAGGATGAGTAGCAGCACGTTCCTTATATGTAG
CTTTCGACATGATTTATCTTCGTTTCCTGCAGGTTTTTGTTCTGTGCAGTTGGGTTAAGAATACTGGGCA
ATTTCATGTTTCTTCAACACTACATATGCGTATATATACCAATCTAAGTCTGTGCTCCTTCCTTCGTTCT
TCCTTCTGTTCGGAGATTACCGAATCAAAAAAATTTCAAGGAAACCGAAATCAAAAAAAAGAATAAAAAA
AAAATGATGAATTGAAAAGGTGGTATGGTGCACTCTCAGTACAATCTGCTCTGATGCCGCATAGTTAAGC
CAGCCCCGACACCCGCCAACACCCGCTGACGCGCCCTGACGGGCTTGTCTGCTCCCGGCATCCGCTTACA
GACAAGCTGTGACCGTCTCCGGGAGCTGCATGTGTCAGAGGTTTTCACCGTCATCACCGAAACGCGCGA
Features (pLannotate 1.2.2; 24 found; start..end, strand, type, name):
     69..572     -  misc_feature   CEN/ARS: S. cerevisiae CEN6 centromere fused to an autonomously replicating sequence
    609..713     +  promoter       AmpR promoter: bla
    714..1574    +  CDS            AmpR: β-lactamase; bla; confers resistance to ampicillin, carbenicillin, and related antibiotics
   1745..2333    +  rep_origin     ori: high-copy-number ColE1/pMB1/pBR322/pUC origin of replication
   2516..2608    +  CDS            lacI (fragment): lac repressor; lacI; The lac repressor binds to the lac operator to inhibit transcription in E. coli. This inhibition can be relieved by adding lactose or isopropyl-β-D-thiogalactopyranoside (IPTG).
   2621..2642    +  protein_bind   CAP binding site: CAP binding activates transcription in the presence of cAMP. E. coli catabolite activator protein
   2657..2687    +  promoter       lac promoter: promoter for the E. coli lac operon
   2695..2711    +  protein_bind   lac operator: The lac repressor binds to the lac operator to inhibit transcription in E. coli. This inhibition can be relieved by adding lactose or isopropyl-β-D-thiogalactopyranoside (IPTG). lac repressor encoded by lacI
   2756..2774    +  promoter       T3 promoter: promoter for bacteriophage T3 RNA polymerase
   2798..3239    +  promoter       GAL1 promoter: S. cerevisiae GAL1; inducible promoter, regulated by Gal4
   3254..3274    +  misc_feature   MCS (fragment): pBluescript multiple cloning site
   3278..3302    +  protein_bind   attB1: mutant version of attB; recombination site for the Gateway® BP reaction BP Clonase™
   3308..4522    +  CDS            RNQ1: RNQ1_YEAST - Experimental evidence at protein level: Swiss-Prot protein existence level 1. Transferable epigenetic modifier which forms a prion responsible for the non-Mendelian trait [PIN+]. The native function of the soluble protein is unknown. From Saccharomyces cerevisiae (strain ATCC 204508 / S288c) (Baker's yeast).
   4527..4551    -  protein_bind   attB2: mutant version of attB; recombination site for the Gateway® BP reaction BP Clonase™
   4555..4602    +  misc_feature   MCS (fragment): pBluescript multiple cloning site
   4603..4850    +  terminator     CYC1 terminator: S. cerevisiae CYC1; transcription terminator for CYC1
   4869..4887    -  promoter       T7 promoter: promoter for bacteriophage T7 RNA polymerase
   4895..5050    +  CDS            lacZα (fragment): LacZα fragment of β-galactosidase; lacZ fragment
   5054..5482    +  rep_origin     f1 ori (sequence partly withheld): f1 bacteriophage origin of replication; arrow indicates direction of (+) strand synthesis
   5510..5561    -  misc_feature   bom (fragment): basis of mobility region from pBR322
   5640..6443    -  CDS            URA3: orotidine-5'-phosphate decarboxylase, required for uracil biosynthesis; S. cerevisiae URA3; yeast auxotrophic marker, counterselectable with 5-fluoroorotic acid (5-FOA)
   6444..6659    -  promoter       URA3 promoter: S. cerevisiae URA3
   6667..6716    -  misc_feature   bom (fragment): basis of mobility region from pBR322
   6818..1       -  CDS            rop (fragment) (across the origin): Rop protein, which maintains plasmids at low copy number; rop
