[The description below was written by a language model from this plasmid's Addgene catalogue record and pLannotate feature annotations shown in this document.]
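Description:
pAG416-GAL-RNQ1 is a 6.9 kb yeast expression plasmid built by Gateway recombination into the pAG416-GAL-ccdB destination vector, and it acts as an E. coli–S. cerevisiae shuttle vector. In bacteria it replicates from a high-copy ColE1/pUC-type origin and is selected with ampicillin through the bla gene. In yeast it is maintained through a CEN6 centromere fused to an autonomously replicating sequence, which gives stable, low-copy segregation. Yeast selection relies on URA3 under its own promoter, which complements uracil auxotrophy and can be counterselected with 5-fluoroorotic acid. An f1 origin and remnants of the pBluescript lineage are also present. These include lac promoter/operator elements, a lacZα fragment, flanking T3 and T7 promoters, and short lacI, rop and bom fragments, none of which play a part in the yeast expression function.

The expression cassette places the S. cerevisiae RNQ1 (YCL028W) open reading frame between attB1 and attB2 sites, the scars left by the Gateway reaction that replaced the ccdB cassette. Transcription is driven by the Gal4-regulated GAL1 promoter and ended by the CYC1 terminator. No epitope tag or fluorescent fusion is annotated, so the protein appears to be expressed untagged. Rnq1 is a prion-forming protein whose aggregated state underlies the non-Mendelian [PIN+] trait, while the native function of its soluble form is unknown. The stated purpose is galactose-inducible expression of RNQ1, so expression can be switched on by changing the carbon source. This would suit studies of overexpression effects or prion behaviour in ura3 yeast strains, although the record does not name a specific application.
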