Addgene plasmid #181706: pAG416-GAL-RNQ1
Purpose: Galactose inducible expression of RNQ1
Depositing lab: Alejandro Chavez. Depositing organization: Columbia University.
Backbone
  Vector backbone: pAG416-GAL-ccdb
  Vector type: Yeast Expression
Growth in bacteria
  Bacterial resistance: Ampicillin, 100 μg/mL
  Growth temperature: 30°C
  Growth strain: NEB Stable
  Copy number: High Copy
Gene/Insert
  Gene/Insert name: RNQ1
  Species: S. cerevisiae (budding yeast)
  Entrez Gene: RNQ1 (a.k.a. YCL028W)
  Cloning method: Gateway Cloning
Terms and licenses: Academic/Nonprofit Terms; Industry Terms: Not Available to Industry
How to cite: pAG416-GAL-RNQ1 was a gift from Alejandro Chavez (Addgene plasmid # 181706 ; http://n2t.net/addgene:181706 ; RRID:Addgene_181706)
