>Addgene plasmid #181706 | pAG416-GAL-RNQ1 | depositor partial sequence | sequence record 351411 | Insert Sequence
ATGGATACGGATAAGTTAATCTCAGAGGCTGAGTCTCATTTTTCTCAAGGAAACCATGCAGAAGCTGTTG
CGAAGTTGACATCCGCAGCTCAGTCGAACCCCAATGACGAGCAAATGTCAACTATTGAATCATTAATTCA
AAAAATCGCAGGATACGTCATGGACAACCGTAGTGGTGGTAGTGACGCCTCGCAAGATCGTGCTGCTGGT
GGTGGTTCATCTTTTATGAACACTTTAATGGCAGACTCTAAGGGTTCTTCCCAAACGCAACTAGGAAAAC
TAGCTTTGTTAGCCACAGTGATGACACACTCATCAAATAAAGGTTCTTCTAACAGAGGGTTTGACGTAGG
GACTGTCATGTCAATGCTAAGTGGTTCTGGCGGCGGGAGCCAAAGTATGGGTGCTTCCGGCCTGGCTGCC
TTGGCTTCTCAATTCTTTAAGTCAGGTAACAATTCCCAAGGTCAGGGACAAGGTCAAGGTCAAGGTCAAG
GTCAAGGACAAGGTCAAGGTCAAGGTTCTTTTACTGCTTTGGCGTCTTTGGCTTCATCTTTCATGAATTC
CAACAACAATAATCAGCAAGGTCAAAATCAAAGCTCCGGTGGTTCCTCCTTTGGAGCACTGGCTTCTATG
GCAAGCTCTTTTATGCATTCCAATAATAATCAGAACTCCAACAATAGTCAACAGGGCTATAACCAATCCT
ATCAAAACGGTAACCAAAATAGTCAAGGTTACAATAATCAACAGTACCAAGGTGGCAACGGTGGTTACCA
ACAACAACAGGGACAATCTGGTGGTGCTTTTTCCTCATTGGCCTCCATGGCTCAATCTTACTTAGGTGGT
GGACAAACTCAATCCAACCAACAGCAATACAATCAACAAGGCCAAAACAACCAGCAGCAATACCAGCAAC
AAGGCCAAAACTATCAGCATCAACAACAGGGTCAGCAGCAGCAACAAGGCCACTCCAGTTCATTCTCAGC
TTTGGCTTCCATGGCAAGTTCCTACCTGGGCAATAACTCCAATTCAAATTCGAGTTATGGGGGCCAGCAA
CAGGCTAATGAGTATGGTAGACCGCAACAGAATGGTCAACAGCAATCCAATGAGTACGGAAGACCGCAAT
ACGGCGGAAACCAGAACTCCAATGGACAGCACGAATCCTTCAATTTTTCTGGCAACTTTTCTCAACAGAA
CAATAACGGCAACCAGAACCGCTACTGA
